>Addgene plasmid #213989 | pEM8317 | addgene full sequence | sequence record 424931 | Addgene NGS Result
CTCGAGGATCCCGGGTACCTGCAGCTAGCGTCGACGAAAGGCTACGGCCGTTAATTGGTCGCCTGAGAAG
TTACGGAGAGTAAAA
[114 nt withheld, positions 86-199]
TGATTTTTTCGCATATTTTTCTTGCAAAGTTGGGTTGAGCTGGCTAGATTAGCCAGCCAATCTTTTGTAT
GTCTGTACGTTTCCATTTGAGTATCCTGAAAACGGGCTTTTCAGCATGGTACGTACATATTAAATAGTAG
GAGTGCATAGTGGCCCGTATAGCAGGCATTAACATTCCTGATCAGAAACACGCCGTGATCGCGTTAACTT
CGATCTACGGTGTCGGCAAGACCCGTTCTAAAGCCATCCTGGCTGGAATTCATAAGGAGGAAAAACATAT
GTCTAAAGGTGAAGAACTGTTCACCGGTGTTGTTCCGATCCTGGTTGAACTGGATGGTGATGTTAACGGC
CACAAATTCTCTGTTCGTGGTGAAGGTGAAGGTGATGCAACCAACGGTAAACTGACCCTGAAATTCATCT
GCACTACCGGTAAACTGCCGGTTCCATGGCCGACTCTGGTGACTACCCTGACCTATGGTGTTCAGTGTTT
TTCTCGTTACCCGGATCACATGAAGCAGCATGATTTCTTCAAATCTGCAATGCCGGAAGGTTATGTACAG
GAGCGCACCATTTCTTTCAAAGACGATGGCACCTACAAAACCCGTGCAGAGGTTAAATTTGAAGGTGATA
CTCTGGTGAACCGTATTGAACTGAAAGGCATTGATTTCAAAGAGGACGGCAACATCCTGGGCCACAAACT
GGAATATAACTTCAACTCCCATAACGTTTACATCACCGCAGACAAACAGAAGAACGGTATCAAAGCTAAC
TTCAAAATTCGCCATAACGTTGAAGACGGTAGCGTACAGCTGGCGGACCACTACCAGCAGAACACTCCGA
TCGGTGATGGTCCGGTTCTGCTGCCGGATAACCACTACCTGTCCACCCAGTCTGTTCTGTCCAAAGACCC
GAACGAAAAGCGCGACCACATGGTGCTGCTGGAGTTCGTTACTGCAGCAGGTATCACGCACGGCATGGAT
GAGCTCTACAAATGATAAGCGGCCGCTCTAGAGGCATCAAATAAAACGAAAGGCTCAGTCGAAAGACTGG
GCCTTTCGTTTTATCTGTTGTTTGTCGGTGAACGCTCTCCTGAGTAGGACAAATCCGCCGCCCTAGACCT
AGGCGGAGATATTCCGCTTCCTCGCTCACTGACTCGCTCCGCTCGGTCGTTCGGCTGCGGCGAGCGGTAC
CGGCTTACTGGCGGGGCGGAAATTTCCTGGAAGATGCCAGGAAGAAACTTAACAGGGAAGCGATAAGGCC
ACGGCAGAGCCGTTTTTCCATAGGCTCCGCCCCCCTGACAAGCATCACGAAATCTGACGCTCAAATCAGT
GGTGGCGAAACCCGACAGGACTTAAAGATACCAGGCGTTTCCCCCTGGTGGCTCCCTCGTGCGCTCTCCT
GTTCCTGCCTTTCGGTTTACCGGTGTCACTCCGCTGTTATGGCCGCGTTTATCTCATTCCACGCCTGACA
CTCGGTTCCGGGAAGGCAGTTCGCTCCAAGCTGGACTGTATGCACGAACCCCCCGTTCAGTCCGACTGCT
GCGCCTGTTCCGGTAACTATCGACTTGAGTCCAAGCCGGAAAGACACGACAAAGCGCCACTGGCAGCAGC
CACTGGTAAGAGGGTGTACAAGAGATTACTGATGCAGAGTTCTTGAAGTCAGAGCCAAACTACGGCTAAA
CTGGAAGGACGAATTTGGTGGCAGCGGTCTTGTACACCCTGTTACCACGGTTCAGAAGTTCCCCAACTTA
CTGAACCTTCGAAAAACCACCTCCCCAGGTGGTTTTTTCGTTTTCAGAGCAAGAGATTACGACGCAACGG
AAAGGATCTCAAGAGGTTCATCTTACTAGTGCTTGGATTCTCACCAATAAAAAACGCCCGGCGGCAACCG
AGCGTTCTGAACAAATCCAGATGGAGTTCTGAGGTCATTACTGGATCTATCAACAGGAGTCCAAGCGAGC
TCGTAAACTTGGTCTGACAGTTACCAATGCTTAATCAGTGAGGCACCTATCTCAGCGATCTGTCTATTTC
GTTCATCCATAGTTGCCTGACTCCCCGTCGTGTAGATAACTACGATACGGGAGGGCTTACCATCTGGCCC
CAGTGCTGCAATGATACCGCGAGACCCACGCTCACCGGCTCCAGATTTATCAGCAATAAACCAGCCAGCC
GGAAGGGCCGAGCGCAGAAGTGGTCCTGCAACTTTATCCGCCTCCATCCAGTCTATTAATTGTTGCCGGG
AAGCTAGAGTAAGTAGTTCGCCAGTTAATAGTTTGCGCAACGTTGTTGCCATTGCTACAGGCATCGTGGT
GTCACGCTCGTCGTTTGGTATGGCTTCATTCAGCTCCGGTTCCCAACGATCAAGGCGAGTTACATGATCC
CCCATGTTGTGCAAAAAAGCGGTTAGCTCCTTCGGTCCTCCGATCGTTGTCAGAAGTAAGTTGGCCGCAG
TGTTATCACTCATGGTTATGGCAGCACTGCATAATTCTCTTACTGTCATGCCATCCGTAAGATGCTTTTC
TGTGACTGGTGAGTACTCAACCAAGTCATTCTGAGAATAGTGTATGCGGCGACCGAGTTGCTCTTGCCCG
GCGTCAATACGGGATAATACCGCGCCACATAGCAGAACTTTAAAAGTGCTCATCATTGGAAAACGTTCTT
CGGGGCGAAAACTCTCAAGGATCTTACCGCTGTTGAGATCCAGTTCGATGTAACCCACTCGTGCACCCAA
CTGATCTTCAGCATCTTTTACTTTCACCAGCGTTTCTGGGTGAGCAAAAACAGGAAGGCAAAATGCCGCA
AAAAAGGGAATAAGGGCGACACGGAAATGTTGAATACTCATACTCTTCCTTTTTCAATATTATTGAAGCA
TTTATCAGGGTTATTGTCTCATGAGCGGATACATATTTGAATGTATTTAGAAAAATAAACAAATAGGGGT
TCCGCGCACATTTCCCCGAAAAGTGCCACCTGACGTCTAAGAAACCATTATTATCATGACATTAACCTAT
AAAAATAGGCGTATCACGAGGCCCTTTCGTCTTCAC
Features (pLannotate 1.2.2; 10 found; start..end, strand, type, name):
     86..199     +  CDS            rpmJ (sequence withheld): RL36_ECOLI - Experimental evidence at protein level: Swiss-Prot protein existence level 1. From Escherichia coli (strain K12).
    269..380     +  ncRNA          Alpha RBS: Accession: RF00140 - Alpha operon ribosome binding site
    478..1191    +  CDS            Superfolder GFP: Superfolder GFP is a basic (constitutively fluorescent) green fluorescent protein published in 2005, derived from Aequorea victoria. It is reported to be a very rapidly-maturing weak dimer.
   1217..1303    +  terminator     rrnB T1 terminator: Escherichia coli rrnB; transcription terminator T1 from the E. coli rrnB gene
   1331..1387    -  rep_origin     RSF ori (fragment): Plasmids containing the RSF 1030 origin of replication can be propagated in E. coli cells that contain additional plasmids with compatible origins.
   1474..1818    -  rep_origin     p15A ori (fragment): Plasmids containing the medium-copy-number p15A origin of replication can be propagated in E. coli cells that contain a second plasmid with the ColE1 origin.
   1888..1989    +  ncRNA          RNAI: Accession: RF00106 - RNAI
   2056..2150    -  terminator     lambda t0 terminator: transcription terminator from phage lambda
   2180..3040    -  CDS            AmpR: β-lactamase; bla; confers resistance to ampicillin, carbenicillin, and related antibiotics
   3041..3145    -  promoter       AmpR promoter: bla
