[The description below was written by a language model from this plasmid's Addgene catalogue record and pLannotate feature annotations shown in this document.]
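Description:
pEM8317 is a small (about 3.2 kb) bacterial expression plasmid built on the pKH70-PrpsM backbone, designed to produce superfolder GFP (sfGFP) under control of the PrpsM promoter. It is maintained in E. coli under ampicillin selection, provided by a β-lactamase (AmpR) gene with its own bla promoter and followed by a phage lambda t0 terminator. The catalogue lists it as low copy. The automated annotation identifies a p15A origin fragment together with an RNAI copy-control RNA and a short hit to the RSF origin, which is consistent with a p15A-type replicon that can coexist with ColE1-origin plasmids, although the origin is only partially matched in the feature table.

The expression cassette sits on the forward strand. Upstream of the reporter, the annotation picks up the rpmJ coding sequence (ribosomal protein L36) and the alpha operon ribosome binding site element. This suggests that the PrpsM fragment is a piece of native chromosomal sequence from the region preceding rpsM, a ribosomal protein gene. The promoter itself is not annotated as a discrete feature. The synthetic sfGFP open reading frame, inserted by Gibson assembly, follows this region and is terminated by the rrnB T1 terminator, which insulates the downstream replication region from read-through. sfGFP is a rapidly maturing, robustly folding green fluorescent protein derived from Aequorea victoria GFP.

No inducible regulator is annotated, so expression appears to depend on the ribosomal protein gene promoter alone. The plasmid belongs to a set of fluorescent tools for standardized work in Gram-negative bacteria, where it would serve to label cells green for microscopy or other fluorescence-based measurements.
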