Addgene plasmid #213989: pEM8317
Purpose: PrpsM driven expression of sfGFP
Depositing lab: Marc Erhardt. Depositing organization: Humboldt-Universitaet zu Berlin. Publication: Fluorescent tools for the standardized work in Gram-negative bacteria. Delgadillo-Guevara M, Halte M, Erhardt M, Popp PF. J Biol Eng. 2024 Apr 8;18(1):25. doi: 10.1186/s13036-024-00420-9. PubMed 38589953.
Backbone
  Vector backbone: pKH70-PrpsM
  Vector type: Bacterial Expression
Growth in bacteria
  Bacterial resistance: Ampicillin, 100 μg/mL
  Growth temperature: 37°C
  Growth strain: DH5alpha
  Copy number: Low Copy
Gene/Insert
  Gene/Insert name: sfGFP
  Species: Synthetic
  Promoter: PrpsM
  Cloning method: Gibson Cloning
Terms and licenses: Academic/Nonprofit Terms; Industry Terms: Not Available to Industry
How to cite: pEM8317 was a gift from Marc Erhardt (Addgene plasmid # 213989 ; http://n2t.net/addgene:213989 ; RRID:Addgene_213989)
